>Addgene plasmid #38965 | PTPN11 | depositor partial sequence | sequence record 49023 | PTPN11 sequence 976 bps
ATGCACCATCATCATCATCATTCTTCTGGTGTAGATCTGGGTACCGAGAACCTGTACTTCCAATCCATGG
CTGAGACCACAGATAAAGTCAAACAAGGCTTTTGGGAAGAATTTGAGACACTACAACAACAGGAGTGCAA
ACTTCTCTACAGCCGAAAAGAGGGTCAAAGGCAAGAAAACAAAAACAAAAATAGATATAAAAACATCCTG
CCCTTTGATCATACCAGGGTTGTCCTACACGATGGTGATCCCAATGAGCCTGTTTCAGATTACATCAATG
CAAATATCATCATGCCTGAATTTGAAACCAAGTGCAACAATTCAAAGCCCAAAAAGAGTTACATTGCCAC
ACAAGGCTGCCTGCAAAACACGGTGAATGACTTTTGGCGGATGGTGTTCCAAGAAAACTCCCGAGTGATT
GTCATGACAACGAAAGAAGTGGAGAGAGGAAAGAGTAAATGTGTCAAATACTGGCCTGATGAGTATGCTC
TAAAAGAATATGGCGTCATGCGTGTTAGGAACGTCAAAGAAAGCGCCGCTCATGACTATACGCTAAGAGA
ACTTAAACTTTCAAAGGTTGGACAAGGGAATACGGAGAGAACGGTCTGGCAATACCACTTTCGGACCTGG
CCGGACCACGGCGTGCCCAGCGACCCTGGGGGCGTGCTGGACTTCCTGGAGGAGGTGCACCATAAGCAGG
AGAGCATCATGGATGCAGGGCCGGTCGTGGTGCACTGCAGTGCTGGAATTGGCCGGACAGGGACGTTCAT
TGTGATTGATATTCTTATTGACATCATCAGAGAGAAAGGTGTTGACTGCGATATTGACGTTCCCAAAACC
ATCCAGATGGTGCGGTCTCAGAGGTCAGGGATGGTCCAGACAGAAGCACAGTACCGATTTATCTATATGG
CGGTCCAGCATTATATTGAAACACTACAGCGCAGGATTTGACAGTAAAGGTGGATACGGATCCGAA
