>Addgene plasmid #38965 | PTPN11 | addgene partial sequence | sequence record 51763 | T7_term
TACTGTGCTTCTGTCTGGACCATCCCTGACCTCTGAGACCGCACCATCTGGATGGTTTTGGGAACGTCAA
TATCGCAGTCAACACCTTTCTCTCTGATGATGTCAATAAGAATATCAATCACAATGAACGTCCCTGTCCG
GCCAATTCCAGCACTGCAGTGCACCACGACCGGCCCTGCATCCATGATGCTCTCCTGCTTATGGTGCACC
TCCTCCAGGAAGTCCAGCACGCCCCCAGGGTCGCTGGGCACGCCGTGGTCCGGCCAGGTCCGAAAGTGGT
ATTGCCAGACCGTTCTCTCCGTATTCCCTTGTCCAACCTTTGAAAGTTTAAGTTCTCTTAGCGTATAGTC
ATGAGCGGCGCTTTCTTTGACGTTCCTAACACGCATGACGCCATATTCTTTTAGAGCATACTCATCAGGC
CAGTATTTGACACATTTACTCTTTCCTCTCTCCACTTCTTTCGTTGTCATGACAATCACTCGGGAGTTTT
CTTGGAACACCATCCGCCAAAAGTCATTCACCGTGTTTTGCAGGCAGCCTTGTGTGGCAATGTAACTCTT
TTTGGGCTTTGAATTGTTGCACTTGGTTTCAAATTCAGGCATGATGATATTTGCATTGATGTAATCTGAA
ACAGGCTCATTGGGATCACCATCGTGTAGGACAACCCTGGTATGATCAAAGGGCAGGATGTTTTTATATC
TATTTT
