>Addgene plasmid #38965 | PTPN11 | addgene partial sequence | sequence record 52769 | pBRrevBam_primer
CCGGCCACGATGCGTCCGGCGTAGAGGATCGAGATCTCGATCCCGCGAAATTAATACGACTCACTATAGG
GGAATTGTGAGCGGATAACAATTCCCCTCTAGAAATAATTTTGTTTAACTTTAAGAAGGAGATATACATA
TGCACCATCATCATCATCATTCTTCTGGTGTAGATCTGGGTACCGAGAACCTGTACTTCCAATCCATGGC
TGAGACCACAGATAAAGTCAAACAAGGCTTTTGGGAAGAATTTGAGACACTACAACAACAGGAGTGCAAA
CTTCTCTACAGCCGAAAAGAGGGTCAAAGGCAAGAAAACAAAAACAAAAATAGATATAAAAACATCCTGC
CCTTTGATCATACCAGGGTTGTCCTACACGATGGTGATCCCAATGAGCCTGTTTCAGATTACATCAATGC
AAATATCATCATGCCTGAATTTGAAACCAAGTGCAACAATTCAAAGCCCAAAAAGAGTTACATTGCCACA
CAAGGCTGCCTGCAAAACACGGTGAATGACTTTTGGCGGATGGTGTTCCAAGAAAACTCCCGAGTGATTG
TCATGACAACGAAAGAAGTGGAGAGAGGAAAGAGTAAATGTGTCAAATACTGGCCTGATGAGTATGCTCT
AAAAGAATATGGCGTCATGCGTGTTAGGAACGTCAAAGAAAGCGCCGCTCATGACTATACGCTAAGAGAA
CTTAAACTTTCAAAGGTTGGACAAGGGAATACGGAGAGAACGGTCTGGCAATACCACTTTCGGACCTGGC
CGGACCACGGCGTGCCCAGCGACCCTGGGGGCGTGCTGGACTTCCTGGAGGAGGTGCACCATAAGCAGGA
GAGCATCATGGATGCAGGGCCGGTCGT
