[The description below was written by a language model from this plasmid's Addgene catalogue record.]
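Description:
PTPN11 is a bacterial expression plasmid built on the pNIC28-Bsa4 backbone from the SGC, made to produce a fragment of human PTPN11 for structure determination. PTPN11 encodes a non-receptor protein tyrosine phosphatase, also known as SHP2, and is linked in the record to Noonan syndrome 1. The plasmid is maintained in E. coli under kanamycin selection and is listed as low copy. The record does not name the origin of replication, and no feature table is provided.

The human insert is 976 bp and was introduced by ligation independent cloning. The record warns that it may not be the full open reading frame, and an insert of this length can encode only part of the protein, as is typical of domain-level constructs designed for crystallography. The record does not specify which residues or domain are included, although it gives an associated PDB structure as an alternative name for the insert. The protein carries an N-terminal His tag followed by a TEV protease site. This arrangement allows capture by immobilised metal affinity chromatography, and the tag can then be cleaved off to leave near-native protein.

The promoter is not stated explicitly. However, the listed sequencing primers are T7 and T7-term, which suggests that the insert lies between a T7 promoter and a T7 terminator. Expression would then require a host strain that supplies T7 RNA polymerase. The strain named in the record, Mach1, is a cloning and propagation strain rather than an expression host. The main use supported by the record is recombinant production of a PTPN11 fragment for purification and structural studies.
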