Addgene plasmid #38965: PTPN11
Purpose: Bacterial expression for structure determination; may not be full ORF
Depositing lab: Nicola Burgess-Brown. Depositing organization: University of Oxford.
Backbone
  Vector backbone: pNIC28-Bsa4
  Backbone manufacturer: SGC
  Vector type: Bacterial Expression
Growth in bacteria
  Bacterial resistance: Kanamycin, 50 μg/mL
  Growth temperature: 37°C
  Growth strain: Mach1
  Copy number: Low Copy
Gene/Insert
  Gene/Insert name: PTPN11 (alt names: protein tyrosine phosphatase, non-receptor type 11 (Noonan syndrome 1); PDB:3B7O)
  Species: H. sapiens (human)
  Insert size (bp): 976
  GenBank ID: protein tyrosine phosphatase, non-receptor type 11 (Noonan syndrome 1)
  Entrez Gene: PTPN11 (a.k.a. BPTP3, CFC, JMML, METCDS, NS1, PTP-1D, PTP2C, SH-PTP2, SH-PTP3, SHP2)
  Tag / fusion protein: His Tev (N terminal on insert)
  Cloning method: Ligation Independent Cloning
  Sequencing primers: 5′ T7; 3′ T7-term
Terms and licenses: Academic/Nonprofit Terms; Industry Terms: Not Available to Industry
How to cite: PTPN11 was a gift from Nicola Burgess-Brown (Addgene plasmid # 38965 ; http://n2t.net/addgene:38965 ; RRID:Addgene_38965)
